Addgene plasmid #183936: NLS-tdPCP-GFP-VPR
Purpose: PCP tandem dimer binding to PP7 RNA stem loops coupled to VP16 activation domain; labeled with GFP
Depositing lab: Karsten Rippe. Depositing organization: Deutsches Krebsforschungszentrum (DKFZ). Publication: Transcription activation is enhanced by multivalent interactions independent of phase separation. Trojanowski J, Frank L, Rademacher A, Mucke N, Grigaitis P, Rippe K. Mol Cell. 2022 May 4. pii: S1097-2765(22)00328-8. doi: 10.1016/j.molcel.2022.04.017. PubMed 35537448.
Backbone
  Vector backbone: tdTomato-N1
  Backbone manufacturer: Addgene #54642
  Vector type: Mammalian Expression
  Selectable markers: Neomycin (select with G418)
Growth in bacteria
  Bacterial resistance: Kanamycin, 50 μg/mL
  Growth temperature: 37°C
  Growth strain: DH5alpha
  Copy number: High Copy
Gene/Insert
  Gene/Insert name: tdPCP-GFP-VPR (alt name: tandem PP7 coat protein)
  Species: Synthetic
  Mutation: none
  Promoter: CMV (TATA box removed)
  Tag / fusion protein: NLS (N terminal on insert)
  Cloning method: Restriction Enzyme; 5′ cloning site Bsp1407I (not destroyed); 3′ cloning site MunI (not destroyed)
Terms and licenses: Academic/Nonprofit Terms; Industry Terms: Not Available to Industry
Depositor comments: under control of the weakened deltaTATA-CMV promoter for low level expression
How to cite: NLS-tdPCP-GFP-VPR was a gift from Karsten Rippe (Addgene plasmid # 183936 ; http://n2t.net/addgene:183936 ; RRID:Addgene_183936)
