[The description below was written by a language model from this plasmid's Addgene catalogue record and pLannotate feature annotations shown in this document.]
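Description:
NLS-tdPCP-GFP-VPR is a mammalian expression plasmid built on the tdTomato-N1 backbone, an N1-type vector. In bacteria it replicates from a high-copy ColE1/pUC origin and is selected with kanamycin. The same NeoR/KanR gene is driven by tandem bacterial (bla) and SV40 early promoters and terminated by the HSV TK polyadenylation signal, so it also allows G418 selection in mammalian cells. An f1 origin is present as well.

The payload is a synthetic fusion protein with an N-terminal nuclear localization signal, followed by a tandem dimer of the bacteriophage PP7 coat protein (tdPCP), then EGFP and the tripartite VPR activator. The feature table annotates only one PP7 coat protein copy, but the unannotated stretch upstream leaves room for the NLS and the other copy. Downstream of EGFP it detects VP16-derived repeat fragments, a RELA (p65) segment and the Epstein-Barr virus Rta activation domain. Together these make up VPR, so the catalogue purpose line, which mentions only a VP16 activation domain, understates the activator. Expression comes from the CMV enhancer with a CMV promoter whose TATA box has been removed. The depositor describes this as a weakened promoter for low-level expression, and the transcript ends at an SV40 poly(A) signal.

The PCP dimer binds PP7 RNA stem loops, so the fusion can be recruited to any RNA carrying these hairpins. This brings a strong, GFP-visible transcriptional activator to the site where that RNA is located. The associated publication studies how multivalent interactions, as distinct from phase separation, contribute to transcription activation. The record does not specify the PP7-tagged RNA partner used with this construct.
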