Features (pLannotate 1.2.2; 19 found; start..end, strand, type, name):
     68..371     +  enhancer       CMV enhancer: human cytomegalovirus immediate early enhancer
    372..560     +  promoter       CMV promoter (fragment): human cytomegalovirus (CMV) immediate early promoter
    568..596     +  promoter       tight TRE promoter (fragment): Tet-responsive promoter PTight, consisting of seven tet operator sequences followed by the minimal CMV promoter
    598..635     +  misc_feature   MCS (fragment): multiple cloning site
   1061..1423    +  CDS            COAT_BPPP7: Experimental evidence at protein level: Swiss-Prot protein existence level 1. Forms the phage shell; binds to the phage RNA. From Pseudomonas phage PP7 (Bacteriophage PP7).
   1433..2149    +  CDS            EGFP: EGFP is a basic (constitutively fluorescent) green fluorescent protein published in 1996, derived from Aequorea victoria. It is reported to be a rapidly-maturing weak dimer with moderate acid sensitivity.
   2234..2269    +  CDS            VP16 AD (fragment): transcriptional activation domain of herpes simplex virus protein VP16 (Triezenberg et al., 1988; Cousens et al., 1989); UL48
   2390..2406    +  CDS            VP96 (fragment): 6 tandem repeats of the minimal activation domain of herpes simplex virus VP16 (Cheng et al., 2013)
   2471..3250    +  CDS            RELA (fragment): TF65_HUMAN - Also known as NFKB3. Experimental evidence at protein level: Swiss-Prot protein existence level 1. NF-kappa-B is a pleiotropic transcription factor present in almost all cell types and is the endpoint of a series of signal transduction events that are initiated by a vast array of stimuli related to many biological processes such as inflammation, immunity, differentiation, cell growth, tumorigenesis and apoptosis. NF-kappa-B is a homo- or heterodimeric complex formed by the Rel-like domain- containing proteins RELA/p65, RELB, NFKB1/p105, NFKB1/p50, REL and NFKB2/p52. The heterodime
   3269..3838    +  CDS            Rta AD: transcriptional activation domain from the human herpesvirus 4 (Epstein-Barr virus) replication and transcription activator Rta/BRLF1 (Hardwick et al., 1992; Chavez et al., 2015)
   3856..3977    +  polyA_signal   SV40 poly(A) signal: SV40 polyadenylation signal
   4011..4439    -  rep_origin     f1 ori (sequence partly withheld): f1 bacteriophage origin of replication; arrow indicates direction of (+) strand synthesis
   4466..4570    +  promoter       AmpR promoter: bla
   4572..4929    +  promoter       SV40 promoter: SV40 enhancer and early promoter
   4964..5758    +  CDS            NeoR/KanR: aminoglycoside phosphotransferase from Tn5; aph(3')-II (or nptII); confers resistance to neomycin, kanamycin, and G418 (Geneticin®)
   5779..5931    +  CDS            ble (fragment): BLE_KLEPN - Experimental evidence at protein level: Swiss-Prot protein existence level 1. Binding protein with a strong affinity to the bleomycin family of antibiotics. Binds to CL990; an antimitotic-antibiotic compound. From Klebsiella pneumoniae.
   5990..6037    +  polyA_signal   HSV TK poly(A) signal: herpes simplex virus thymidine kinase polyadenylation signal (Cole and Stacy, 1985)
   6128..6144    -  polyA_signal   bGH poly(A) signal (fragment): bovine growth hormone polyadenylation signal
   6366..6954    +  rep_origin     ori: high-copy-number ColE1/pMB1/pBR322/pUC origin of replication
>Addgene plasmid #183936 | NLS-tdPCP-GFP-VPR | addgene full sequence | sequence record 364151 | Addgene NGS Result
CATGCATTAGTTATTAATAGTAATCAATTACGGGGTCATTAGTTCATAGCCCATATATGGAGTTCCGCGT
TACATAACTTACGGTAAATGGCCCGCCTGGCTGACCGCCCAACGACCCCCGCCCATTGACGTCAATAATG
ACGTATGTTCCCATAGTAACGCCAATAGGGACTTTCCATTGACGTCAATGGGTGGAGTATTTACGGTAAA
CTGCCCACTTGGCAGTACATCAAGTGTATCATATGCCAAGTACGCCCCCTATTGACGTCAATGACGGTAA
ATGGCCCGCCTGGCATTATGCCCAGTACATGACCTTATGGGACTTTCCTACTTGGCAGTACATCTACGTA
TTAGTCATCGCTATTACCATGGTGATGCGGTTTTGGCAGTACATCAATGGGCGTGGATAGCGGTTTGACA
CACGGGGATTTCCAAGTCTCCACCCCATTGACGTCAATGGGAGTTTGTTTTGGCACCAAAATCAACGGGA
CTTTCCAAAATGTCGTAACAACTCCGCCCCATTGACGCAAATGGGCGGTAGGCGTGTACGGTGGGAGGTC
GGGGGGGGCAGAGCTGGTTTAGTGAACCGTCAGATCCGCTAGCGCTACCGGACTCAGATCTCGAGCTCAA
GCTTCTCATGGGCCCAAAAAAGAAAAGAAAAGTTGGGTCACATATGCTAGCCTCCAAAACCATCGTTCTT
TCGGTCGGCGAGGCTACTCGCACTCTGACTGAGATCCAGTCCACCGCAGACCGTCAGATCTTCGAAGAGA
AGGTCGGGCCTCTGGTGGGTCGGCTGCGCCTCACGGCTTCGCTCCGTCAAAACGGAGCCAAGACCGCGTA
TCGCGTCAACCTAAAACTGGATCAGGCGGACGTCGTTGATTCCGGACTTCCGAAAGTGCGCTACACTCAG
GTATGGTCGCACGACGTGACAATCGTTGCGAATAGCACCGAGGCCTCGCGCAAATCGTTGTACGATTTGA
CCAAGTCCCTCGTCGCGACCTCGCAGGTCGAAGATCTTGTCGTCAACCTTGTGCCGCTGGGCCGTGCGGA
TCCGCTAGCCTCCAAAACCATCGTTCTTTCGGTCGGCGAGGCTACTCGCACTCTGACTGAGATCCAGTCC
ACCGCAGACCGTCAGATCTTCGAAGAGAAGGTCGGGCCTCTGGTGGGTCGGCTGCGCCTCACGGCTTCGC
TCCGTCAAAACGGAGCCAAGACCGCGTATCGCGTCAACCTAAAACTGGATCAGGCGGACGTCGTTGATTC
CGGACTTCCGAAAGTGCGCTACACTCAGGTATGGTCGCACGACGTGACAATCGTTGCGAATAGCACCGAG
GCCTCGCGCAAATCGTTGTACGATTTGACCAAGTCCCTCGTCGCGACCTCGCAGGTCGAAGATCTTGTCG
TCAACCTTGTGCCGCTGGGCCGTCCACCGGTCATGGTGAGCAAGGGCGAGGAGCTGTTCACCGGGGTGGT
GCCCATCCTGGTCGAGCTGGACGGCGACGTAAACGGCCACAAGTTCAGCGTGTCCGGCGAGGGCGAGGGC
GATGCCACCTACGGCAAGCTGACCCTGAAGTTCATCTGCACCACCGGCAAGCTGCCCGTGCCCTGGCCCA
CCCTCGTGACCACCCTGACCTACGGCGTGCAGTGCTTCAGCCGCTACCCCGACCACATGAAGCAGCACGA
CTTCTTCAAGTCCGCCATGCCCGAAGGCTACGTCCAGGAGCGCACCATCTTCTTCAAGGACGACGGCAAC
TACAAGACCCGCGCCGAGGTGAAGTTCGAGGGCGACACCCTGGTGAACCGCATCGAGCTGAAGGGCATCG
ACTTCAAGGAGGACGGCAACATCCTGGGGCACAAGCTGGAGTACAACTACAACAGCCACAACGTCTATAT
CATGGCCGACAAGCAGAAGAACGGCATCAAGGTGAACTTCAAGATCCGCCACAACATCGAGGACGGCAGC
GTGCAGCTCGCCGACCACTACCAGCAGAACACCCCCATCGGCGACGGCCCCGTGCTGCTGCCCGACAACC
ACTACCTGAGCACCCAGTCCGCCCTGAGCAAAGACCCCAACGAGAAGCGCGATCACATGGTCCTGCTGGA
GTTCGTGACCGCCGCCGGGATCACTCTCGGCATGGACGAGCTGTACAAGAGCGGCCGCAGGGGGCGTCGA
CTGGGTACCCCTCCTAAGAAGAAGAGGAAGGTTGCCCCCACCATGGATAAAAAGAAGAGAAAGGCCCCCC
CGACCGATGTCAGCCTGGGGGACGAGCTCGACGCATTGGACGATTTTGATCTGGATATGCTGGGAAGTGA
CGCCCTCGATGATTTTGACCTTGACATGCTTGGTTCGGATGCCCTTGATGACTTTGACCTCGACATGCTC
GGCAGTGACGCCCTTGATGATTTCGACCTGGACATGCTGATTAACTCTAGAAGTTCCGGATCTCCGAAAA
AGAAACGCAAAGTTGGTAGCCAGTACCTGCCCGACACCGACGACCGGCACCGGATCGAGGAAAAGCGGAA
GCGGACCTACGAGACATTCAAGAGCATCATGAAGAAGTCCCCCTTCAGCGGCCCCACCGACCCTAGACCT
CCACCTAGAAGAATCGCCGTGCCCAGCAGATCCAGCGCCAGCGTGCCAAAACCTGCCCCCCAGCCTTACC
CCTTCACCAGCAGCCTGAGCACCATCAACTACGACGAGTTCCCTACCATGGTGTTCCCCAGCGGCCAGAT
CTCTCAGGCCTCTGCTCTGGCTCCAGCCCCTCCTCAGGTGCTGCCTCAGGCTCCTGCTCCTGCACCAGCT
CCAGCCATGGTGTCTGCACTGGCTCAGGCACCAGCACCCGTGCCTGTGCTGGCTCCTGGACCTCCACAGG
CTGTGGCTCCACCAGCCCCTAAACCTACACAGGCCGGCGAGGGCACACTGTCTGAAGCTCTGCTGCAGCT
GCAGTTCGACGACGAGGATCTGGGAGCCCTGCTGGGAAACAGCACCGATCCTGCCGTGTTCACCGACCTG
GCCAGCGTGGACAACAGCGAGTTCCAGCAGCTGCTGAACCAGGGCATCCCTGTGGCCCCTCACACCACCG
AGCCCATGCTGATGGAATACCCCGAGGCCATCACCCGGCTCGTGACAGGCGCTCAGAGGCCTCCTGATCC
AGCTCCTGCCCCTCTGGGAGCACCAGGCCTGCCTAATGGACTGCTGTCTGGCGACGAGGACTTCAGCTCT
ATCGCCGATATGGATTTCTCAGCCTTGCTGGGCTCTGGCAGCGGCAGCCGGGATTCCAGGGAAGGGATGT
TTTTGCCGAAGCCTGAGGCCGGCTCCGCTATTAGTGACGTGTTTGAGGGCCGCGAGGTGTGCCAGCCAAA
ACGAATCCGGCCATTTCATCCTCCAGGAAGTCCATGGGCCAACCGCCCACTCCCCGCCAGCCTCGCACCA
ACACCAACCGGTCCAGTACATGAGCCAGTCGGGTCACTGACCCCGGCACCAGTCCCTCAGCCACTGGATC
CAGCGCCCGCAGTGACTCCCGAGGCCAGTCACCTGTTGGAGGATCCCGATGAAGAGACGAGCCAGGCTGT
CAAAGCCCTTCGGGAGATGGCCGATACTGTGATTCCCCAGAAGGAAGAGGCTGCAATCTGTGGCCAAATG
GACCTTTCCCATCCGCCCCCAAGGGGCCATCTGGATGAGCTGACAACCACACTTGAGTCCATGACCGAGG
ATCTGAACCTGGACTCACCCCTGACCCCGGAATTGAACGAGATTCTGGATACCTTCCTGAACGACGAGTG
CCTCTTGCATGCCATGCATATCAGCACAGGACTGTCCATCTTCGACACATCTCTGTTTTAACAATTGTTG
TTGTTAACTTGTTTATTGCAGCTTATAATGGTTACAAATAAAGCAATAGCATCACAAATTTCACAAATAA
AGCATTTTTTTCACTGCATTCTAGTTGTGGTTTGTCCAAACTCATCAATGTATCTTAAGGCGTAAATTGT
AAGCGTTAATATTTTGTTAAAATTCGCGTTAAATTTTTGTTAAATCAGCTCATTTTTTAACCAATAGGCC
GAAATCGGCAAAATCCCTTATAAATCAAAAGAATAGACCGAGATAGGGT
[37 nt withheld, positions 4110-4146]
AAAGAACGTGGACTCCAACGTCAAAGG
[49 nt withheld, positions 4174-4222]
T
[91 nt withheld, positions 4224-4314]
G
[124 nt withheld, positions 4316-4439]
CAGGTGGCACTTTTCGGGGAAATGTGCGCGGAACCCCTATTTGTTTATTTTTCTAAATACATTCAAATAT
GTATCCGCTCATGAGACAATAACCCTGATAAATGCTTCAATAATATTGAAAAAGGAAGAGTCCTGAGGCG
GAAAGAACCAGCTGTGGAATGTGTGTCAGTTAGGGTGTGGAAAGTCCCCAGGCTCCCCAGCAGGCAGAAG
TATGCAAAGCATGCATCTCAATTAGTCAGCAACCAGGTGTGGAAAGTCCCCAGGCTCCCCAGCAGGCAGA
AGTATGCAAAGCATGCATCTCAATTAGTCAGCAACCATAGTCCCGCCCCTAACTCCGCCCATCCCGCCCC
TAACTCCGCCCAGTTCCGCCCATTCTCCGCCCCATGGCTGACTAATTTTTTTTATTTATGCAGAGGCCGA
GGCCGCCTCGGCCTCTGAGCTATTCCAGAAGTAGTGAGGAGGCTTTTTTGGAGGCCTAGGCTTTTGCAAA
GATCGATCAAGAGACAGGATGAGGATCGTTTCGCATGATTGAACAAGATGGATTGCACGCAGGTTCTCCG
GCCGCTTGGGTGGAGAGGCTATTCGGCTATGACTGGGCACAACAGACAATCGGCTGCTCTGATGCCGCCG
TGTTCCGGCTGTCAGCGCAGGGGCGCCCGGTTCTTTTTGTCAAGACCGACCTGTCCGGTGCCCTGAATGA
ACTGCAAGACGAGGCAGCGCGGCTATCGTGGCTGGCCACGACGGGCGTTCCTTGCGCAGCTGTGCTCGAC
GTTGTCACTGAAGCGGGAAGGGACTGGCTGCTATTGGGCGAAGTGCCGGGGCAGGATCTCCTGTCATCTC
ACCTTGCTCCTGCCGAGAAAGTATCCATCATGGCTGATGCAATGCGGCGGCTGCATACGCTTGATCCGGC
TACCTGCCCATTCGACCACCAAGCGAAACATCGCATCGAGCGAGCACGTACTCGGATGGAAGCCGGTCTT
GTCGATCAGGATGATCTGGACGAAGAGCATCAGGGGCTCGCGCCAGCCGAACTGTTCGCCAGGCTCAAGG
CGAGCATGCCCGACGGCGAGGATCTCGTCGTGACCCATGGCGATGCCTGCTTGCCGAATATCATGGTGGA
AAATGGCCGCTTTTCTGGATTCATCGACTGTGGCCGGCTGGGTGTGGCGGACCGCTATCAGGACATAGCG
TTGGCTACCCGTGATATTGCTGAAGAGCTTGGCGGCGAATGGGCTGACCGCTTCCTCGTGCTTTACGGTA
TCGCCGCTCCCGATTCGCAGCGCATCGCCTTCTATCGCCTTCTTGACGAGTTCTTCTGAGCGGGACTCTG
GGGTTCGAAATGACCGACCAAGCGACGCCCAACCTGCCATCACGAGATTTCGATTCCACCGCCGCCTTCT
ATGAAAGGTTGGGCTTCGGAATCGTTTTCCGGGACGCCGGCTGGATGATCCTCCAGCGCGGGGATCTCAT
GCTGGAGTTCTTCGCCCACCCTAGGGGGAGGCTAACTGAAACACGGAAGGAGACAATACCGGAAGGAACC
CGCGCTATGACGGCAATAAAAAGACAGAATAAAACGCACGGTGTTGGGTCGTTTGTTCATAAACGCGGGG
TTCGGTCCCAGGGCTGGCACTCTGTCGATACCCCACCGAGACCCCATTGGGGCCAATACGCCCGCGTTTC
TTCCTTTTCCCCACCCCACCCCCCAAGTTCGGGTGAAGGCCCAGGGCTCGCAGCCAACGTCGGGGCGGCA
GGCCCTGCCATAGCCTCAGGTTACTCATATATACTTTAGATTGATTTAAAACTTCATTTTTAATTTAAAA
GGATCTAGGTGAAGATCCTTTTTGATAATCTCATGACCAAAATCCCTTAACGTGAGTTTTCGTTCCACTG
AGCGTCAGACCCCGTAGAAAAGATCAAAGGATCTTCTTGAGATCCTTTTTTTCTGCGCGTAATCTGCTGC
TTGCAAACAAAAAAACCACCGCTACCAGCGGTGGTTTGTTTGCCGGATCAAGAGCTACCAACTCTTTTTC
CGAAGGTAACTGGCTTCAGCAGAGCGCAGATACCAAATACTGTTCTTCTAGTGTAGCCGTAGTTAGGCCA
CCACTTCAAGAACTCTGTAGCACCGCCTACATACCTCGCTCTGCTAATCCTGTTACCAGTGGCTGCTGCC
AGTGGCGATAAGTCGTGTCTTACCGGGTTGGACTCAAGACGATAGTTACCGGATAAGGCGCAGCGGTCGG
GCTGAACGGGGGGTTCGTGCACACAGCCCAGCTTGGAGCGAACGACCTACACCGAACTGAGATACCTACA
GCGTGAGCTATGAGAAAGCGCCACGCTTCCCGAAGGGAGAAAGGCGGACAGGTATCCGGTAAGCGGCAGG
GTCGGAACAGGAGAGCGCACGAGGGAGCTTCCAGGGGGAAACGCCTGGTATCTTTATAGTCCTGTCGGGT
TTCGCCACCTCTGACTTGAGCGTCGATTTTTGTGATGCTCGTCAGGGGGGCGGAGCCTATGGAAAAACGC
CAGCAACGCGGCCTTTTTACGGTTCCTGGCCTTTTGCTGGCCTTTTGCTCACATGTTCTTTCCTGCGTTA
TCCCCTGATTCTGTGGATAACCGTATTACCGC
